Addgene plasmid #30260: pETCON-HB28/design_25
Depositing lab: David Baker. Depositing organization: University of Washington. Publication: Community-Wide Assessment of Protein-Interface Modeling Suggests Improvements to Design Methodology. Fleishman SJ, Whitehead TA, Strauch EM, Corn JE, Qin S, Zhou HX, Mitchell JC, Demerdash ON, Takeda-Shitaka M, Terashi G, Moal IH, Li X, Bates PA, Zacharias M, Park H, Ko JS, Lee H, Seok C, Bourquard T, Bernauer J, Poupon A, Aze J, Soner S, Ovali SK, Ozbek P, Tal NB, Haliloglu T, Hwang H, Vreven T, Pierce BG, Weng Z, Perez-Cano L, Pons C, Fernandez-Recio J, Jiang F, Yang F, Gong X, Cao L, Xu X, Liu B, Wang P, Li C, Wang C, Robert CH, Guharoy M, Liu S, Huang Y, Li L, Guo D, Chen Y, Xiao Y, London N, Itzhaki Z, Schueler-Furman O, Inbar Y, Patapov V, Cohen M, Schreiber G, Tsuchiya Y, Kanamori E, Standley DM, Nakamura H, Kinoshita K, Driggers CM, Hall RG, Morgan JL, Hsu VL, Zhan J, Yang Y, Zhou Y, Kastritis PL, Bonvin AM, Zhang W, Camacho CJ, Kilambi KP, Sircar A, Gray JJ, Ohue M, Uchikoga N, Matsuzaki Y, Ishida T, Akiyama Y, Khashan R, Bush S, Fouches D, Tropsha A, Esquivel-Rodriguez J, Kihara D, Stranges PB, Jacak R, Kuhlman B, Huang SY, Zou X, Wodak SJ, Janin J, Baker D. J Mol Biol. 2011 Sep 29. 10.1016/j.jmb.2011.09.031 PubMed 22001016.
Backbone
  Vector backbone: pETCON
  Backbone size w/o insert (bp): 5400
  Vector type: Yeast Expression
Growth in bacteria
  Bacterial resistance: Ampicillin, 100 μg/mL
  Growth temperature: 37°C
  Growth strain: DH5alpha
  Copy number: High Copy
Gene/Insert
  Gene/Insert name: SC1918/H1 HA designed binding protein HB28
  Species: Designed Sequence
  Insert size (bp): 723
  Cloning method: Restriction Enzyme; 5′ cloning site NdeI (not destroyed); 3′ cloning site XhoI (not destroyed)
  Sequencing primers: 5′ UP-GS
Resource information
  A portion of this plasmid was derived from a plasmid made by: Designed sequence
Terms and licenses: Academic/Nonprofit Terms; Industry Terms: Not Available to Industry
How to cite: pETCON-HB28/design_25 was a gift from David Baker (Addgene plasmid # 30260 ; http://n2t.net/addgene:30260 ; RRID:Addgene_30260)
