[The description below was written by a language model from this plasmid's Addgene catalogue record.]
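Description:
pETCON-HB28/design_25 is a yeast expression plasmid built on the pETCON backbone (about 5.4 kb without insert) that carries a computationally designed protein, HB28, intended to bind the hemagglutinin (HA) of the SC1918/H1 influenza virus. The 723 bp insert is a fully designed sequence rather than a gene from a natural organism. It was cloned between NdeI and XhoI sites, both of which remain intact, so the design can be excised or swapped for another variant. In bacteria the plasmid is maintained at high copy and selected with ampicillin.

The record gives no feature table. It therefore does not state the promoter driving expression in yeast, the yeast replication origin or selection marker, or any fusion partners and epitope tags flanking the insert. pETCON is generally known as a yeast surface display vector, in which an inserted coding sequence is expressed as a fusion to a cell wall anchoring protein so that binding to a labelled target can be measured on intact cells. That arrangement would fit a designed HA binder, but the specific configuration cannot be confirmed from the fields provided.

The associated publication is a community-wide assessment of protein-interface modelling aimed at improving design methodology, and the "design_25" label suggests that this plasmid is one numbered entry in a series of designed binders. Such a construct would typically be used to express the designed protein in yeast and test experimentally whether it binds its intended HA target, providing data against which computational interface predictions can be compared.
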