>Addgene plasmid #30260 | pETCON-HB28/design_25 | depositor partial sequence | sequence record 13916 | Author sequence
CATATGAAGATTTGGTCCAAAAGTGAAGTTGTTTTTAAATTGAGATTCATACAATACAAAGGTTACTTGT
CCGTTCCTACCGATATGTTTAGAACTGATGACGGTGTCGTTGGTCAAATATTAGAAAGACAATTCGGTGT
TCAAGAAAATAACATCACCTTGGGTGACTTGGGTGAATTCGAATTGAAGGGTATGAGAAACAGAAAGGCA
AAGTCTAACTTGACATTGTTCCATAAAAAGCCAGTCGCCGGTCAAACCGTTATTCAAATTTTCAATAGAT
TCGGTTACGTAAAACCATCTTCAAGAAACCCTGAAGTTATGAAAAAGAAATTGTTTACTACAATTAAGGG
TGGTAGATTGAACAACTTGGGTTTGACTTTGAACGCTAAGCATGCATCTGAAATTAACTTATACTACCAA
GATGAATATTTGTCCACTTGGGACTTAAATTTGAGTAAGATAGAAAAGTTGGTATTGGTCTTTGCCGAAA
CAATAGGTAGAGCTAACTCTCCTGAAGAACAATTCCACTTCACAAAGGCTTACATGTTGACCGAAATTAA
TGATATCACTTCATTGATCAACGATGGTGTTTTAGTAATGGACTTGTGTATAGATCAAGACTTATCTAAG
TCAAAGGGTCCACATGATAGAGGTCCTCACTTGAGAATCCCAATATCAAAGTTGGACAAGTTGTACAGAA
ATATTGAAAGATTGTTACTCGAG
