>Addgene plasmid #30260 | pETCON-HB28/design_25 | addgene partial sequence | sequence record 36405 | GAL1 5'-AATATACCTCTATACTTTAACGTC-3'
ACTTCATACATTTTCAATTAAGATGCAGTTACTTCGCTGTTTTTCAATATTTTCTGTTATTGCTTCAGTT
TTAGCACAGGAACTGACAACTATATGCGAGCAAATCCCCTCACCAACTTTAGAATCGACGCCGTACTCTT
TGTCAACGACTACTATTTTGGCCAACGGGAAGGCAATGCAAGGAGTTTTTGAATATTACAAATCAGTAAC
GTTTGTCAGTAATTGCGGTTCTCACCCCTCAACAACTAGCAAAGGCAGCCCCATAAACACACAGTATGTT
TTTAAGGACAATAGCTCGACGATTGAAGGTAGATACCCATACGACGTTCCAGACTACGCTCTGCAGGCTA
GTGGTGGAGGAGGCTCTGGTGGAGGCGGTAGCGGAGGCGGAGGGTCGGCTAGCCATATGAAGATTTGGTC
CAAAAGTGAAGTTGTTTTTAAATTGAGATTCATACAATACAAAGGTTACTTGTCCGTTCCTACCGATATG
TTTAGAACTGATGACGGTGTCGTTGGTCAAATATTAGAAAGACAATTCGGTGTTCAAGAAAATAACATCA
CCTTGGGTGACTTGGGTGAATTCGAATTGAAGGGTATGAGAAACAGAAAGGCAAAGTCTAACTTGACATT
GTTCCATAAAAAGCCAGTCGCCGGTCAAACCGTTATTCAAATTTTCAATAGATTCGGTTACGTAAAACCA
TCTTCAAGAAACCCTGAAGTTATGAAAAAGAAATTGTTTTACTACAATTNAAGGGTGGTAGATTGG
